Addgene plasmid #161099: pDONR221-SLC13A4_STOP
Purpose: Gateway entry clone with codon-optimized ORF sequence for subcloning into custom expression vectors. Contains a STOP codon at the end of the codon-optimized ORF sequence.
Depositing lab: RESOLUTE Consortium & Giulio Superti-Furga. Depositing organization: CeMM Research Center for Molecular Medicine. Publication: The RESOLUTE consortium: unlocking SLC transporters for drug discovery. Superti-Furga G, Lackner D, Wiedmer T, Ingles-Prieto A, Barbosa B, Girardi E, Goldmann U, Gurtl B, Klavins K, Klimek C, Lindinger S, Lineiro-Retes E, Muller AC, Onstein S, Redinger G, Reil D, Sedlyarov V, Wolf G, Crawford M, Everley R, ... Steppan CM. Nat Rev Drug Discov. 2020 Jul;19(7):429-430. doi: 10.1038/d41573-020-00056-6. PubMed 32265506.
Backbone
  Vector backbone: pDONR221
  Backbone manufacturer: ThermoFisher Scientific
  Backbone size w/o insert (bp): 2550
  Vector type: Mammalian Expression
Growth in bacteria
  Bacterial resistance: Kanamycin, 50 μg/mL
  Growth temperature: 37°C
  Growth strain: NEB Stable
  Copy number: High Copy
Gene/Insert
  Gene/Insert name: SLC13A4 (alt name: SUT-1, SUT1)
  Species: H. sapiens (human)
  Insert size (bp): 1881
  Entrez Gene: SLC13A4 (a.k.a. SUT1, SUT-1)
  Cloning method: Gateway Cloning
  Sequencing primers: 5′ M13-fwd; 3′ M13-rev
Terms and licenses: Academic/Nonprofit Terms; Industry Terms
Depositor comments: This plasmid contains a STOP codon at the end of the codon-optimized ORF. For the version of this plasmid that does not contain a STOP codon, please see Addgene plasmid 131933 For more information on the full Resolute plasmid collection, please see www.addgene.org/depositor-collections/re-solute/. Please provide your feedback on this plasmid to the RESOLUTE consortium by filling out their RESOLUTE repository feedback form: https://forms.office.com/Pages/ResponsePage.aspx?id=0e05yklzmkS7rjFGQL4N7z4feCLQvEJAmVcOCM_u885UN1JJRko0Ukg4TVQwNTZLOUxPQVJWT1NHUCQlQCN0PWcu
How to cite: pDONR221-SLC13A4_STOP was a gift from RESOLUTE Consortium & Giulio Superti-Furga (Addgene plasmid # 161099 ; http://n2t.net/addgene:161099 ; RRID:Addgene_161099)
