[The description below was written by a language model from this plasmid's Addgene catalogue record and pLannotate feature annotations shown in this document.]
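Description:
pDONR221-SLC13A4_STOP is a Gateway entry clone built on the pDONR221 backbone, carrying a codon-optimized open reading frame for human SLC13A4 (also called SUT1 or SUT-1), a sodium/sulfate cotransporter of the solute carrier family. The full plasmid is about 4.4 kb. It is propagated in E. coli from a high-copy ColE1/pUC-type origin and selected with kanamycin through an aminoglycoside phosphotransferase (KanR) gene. Although the catalogue lists the vector type as mammalian expression, the feature table shows no eukaryotic promoter or polyadenylation signal around the insert. The plasmid therefore serves as a promoterless shuttle for the ORF rather than as an expression vector in its own right.

The roughly 1.9 kb SLC13A4 coding sequence sits between attL1 and attL2 sites, which are the substrates for the Gateway LR recombination reaction. That reaction transfers the ORF directionally into any attR-containing destination vector chosen by the user. rrnB T1 and T2 terminators lie upstream of attL1 and insulate the insert from read-through transcription from the backbone. A T7 promoter lies just beyond attL2 on the opposite strand, pointing back toward the insert. The short lacI and lacZα fragments annotated near the terminators are backbone remnants with no functional role.

This version keeps a stop codon at the end of the ORF, so it suits expression of the native, untagged protein or fusions to N-terminal tags supplied by the destination vector, but not C-terminal fusions. A companion clone without the stop codon exists for C-terminal fusions. The construct belongs to a large consortium collection of SLC transporter clones made to support functional and drug-discovery studies of this protein family.
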