Features (pLannotate 1.2.2; 10 found; start..end, strand, type, name):
    121..213     +  CDS            lacI (fragment): lac repressor; lacI; The lac repressor binds to the lac operator to inhibit transcription in E. coli. This inhibition can be relieved by adding lactose or isopropyl-β-D-thiogalactopyranoside (IPTG).
    268..295     -  terminator     rrnB T2 terminator: transcription terminator T2 from the E. coli rrnB gene
    427..470     +  terminator     rrnB T1 terminator: Escherichia coli rrnB; transcription terminator T1 from the E. coli rrnB gene
    517..553     -  CDS            lacZα (fragment): LacZα fragment of β-galactosidase; lacZ fragment
    569..668     +  protein_bind   attL1: mutant version of attL; recombination site for the Gateway® LR reaction LR Clonase™
    674..2551    +  CDS            SLC13A4: S13A4_HUMAN - Also known as SUT1. Experimental evidence at protein level: Swiss-Prot protein existence level 1. Sodium/sulfate cotransporter that mediates sulfate reabsorption in the high endothelial venules (HEV). From Homo sapiens (Human).
   2556..2655    -  protein_bind   attL2: mutant version of attL; recombination site for the Gateway® LR reaction LR Clonase™
   2673..2691    -  promoter       T7 promoter: promoter for bacteriophage T7 RNA polymerase
   2825..3634    +  CDS            KanR: aminoglycoside phosphotransferase; aph(3')-Ia; confers resistance to kanamycin in bacteria or G418 (Geneticin®) in eukaryotes
   3781..4369    +  rep_origin     ori: high-copy-number ColE1/pMB1/pBR322/pUC origin of replication
>Addgene plasmid #161099 | pDONR221-SLC13A4_STOP | depositor full sequence | sequence record 312132 | Full Sequence
CTTTCCTGCGTTATCCCCTGATTCTGTGGATAACCGTATTACCGCCTTTGAGTGAGCTGATACCGCTCGC
CGCAGCCGAACGACCGAGCGCAGCGAGTCAGTGAGCGAGGAAGCGGAAGAGCGCCCAATACGCAAACCGC
CTCTCCCCGCGCGTTGGCCGATTCATTAATGCAGCTGGCACGACAGGTTTCCCGACTGGAAAGCGGGCAG
TGAGCGCAACGCAATTAATACGCGTACCGCTAGCCAGGAAGAGTTTGTAGAAACGCAAAAAGGCCATCCG
TCAGGATGGCCTTCTGCTTAGTTTGATGCCTGGCAGTTTATGGCGGGCGTCCTGCCCGCCACCCTCCGGG
CCGTTGCTTCACAACGTTCAAATCCGCTCCCGGCGGATTTGTCCTACTCAGGAGAGCGTTCACCGACAAA
CAACAGATAAAACGAAAGGCCCAGTCTTCCGACTGAGCCTTTCGTTTTATTTGATGCCTGGCAGTTCCCT
ACTCTCGCGTTAACGCTAGCATGGATGTTTTCCCAGTCACGACGTTGTAAAACGACGGCCAGTCTTAAGC
TCGGGCCCCAAATAATGATTTTATTTTGACTGATAGTGACCTGTTCGTTGCAACACATTGATGAGCAATG
CTTTTTTATAATGCCAACTTTGTACAAAAAAGCAGGCTCCACCATGGGACTGCTGCAGGGACTGCTGCGG
GTGAGAAAGCTGCTGCTGGTGGTGTGCGTGCCACTGCTGCTGCTGCCTCTGCCAGTGCTGCACCCTAGCT
CCGAGGCCTCTTGTGCCTACGTGCTGATCGTGACCGCCGTGTATTGGGTGAGCGAGGCAGTGCCTCTGGG
AGCAGCCGCCCTGGTGCCCGCCTTTCTGTACCCTTTCTTTGGCGTGCTGAGGAGCAATGAGGTGGCCGCC
GAGTATTTCAAGAACACCACACTGCTGCTGGTGGGCGTGATCTGCGTGGCAGCAGCCGTGGAGAAGTGGA
ATCTGCACAAGCGGATCGCCCTGAGAATGGTGCTGATGGCAGGAGCAAAGCCAGGAATGCTGCTGCTGTG
CTTTATGTGCTGTACCACACTGCTGTCTATGTGGCTGAGCAACACCTCCACCACAGCCATGGTCATGCCT
ATCGTGGAGGCCGTGCTGCAGGAGCTGGTGTCCGCCGAGGACGAGCAGCTGGTGGCAGGCAACTCTAATA
CAGAGGAGGCCGAGCCTATCAGCCTGGATGTGAAGAATTCTCAGCCAAGCCTGGAGCTGATCTTCGTGAA
TGAGGAGAGCAACGCCGACCTGACCACACTGATGCACAACGAGAATCTGAACGGCGTGCCATCCATCACC
AATCCCATCAAGACAGCCAACCAGCACCAGGGCAAGAAGCAGCACCCTAGCCAGGAGAAGCCACAGGTGC
TGACCCCCTCCCCTCGCAAGCAGAAGCTGAACAGGAAGTACCGCAGCCACCACGATCAGATGATCTGCAA
GTGTCTGAGCCTGTCCATCTCTTATAGCGCCACAATCGGCGGCCTGACCACAATCATCGGCACCTCCACA
TCTCTGATCTTTCTGGAGCACTTCAACAATCAGTACCCTGCCGCCGAGGTGGTGAATTTTGGCACCTGGT
TTCTGTTCTCCTTTCCAATCTCTCTGATCATGCTGGTGGTGTCCTGGTTCTGGATGCACTGGCTGTTTCT
GGGCTGCAACTTCAAGGAGACCTGTAGCCTGAGCAAGAAGAAGAAGACCAAGAGGGAGCAGCTGTCTGAG
AAGCGCATCCAGGAGGAGTACGAGAAGCTGGGCGACATCAGCTATCCCGAGATGGTGACCGGCTTCTTTT
TCATCCTGATGACCGTGCTGTGGTTTACAAGGGAGCCAGGATTCGTGCCAGGATGGGACTCCTTTTTCGA
GAAGAAGGGCTACAGAACCGATGCCACCGTGAGCGTGTTCCTGGGCTTTCTGCTGTTCCTGATCCCTGCC
AAGAAGCCATGCTTTGGCAAGAAGAATGACGGCGAGAACCAGGAGCACAGCCTGGGCACCGAGCCAATCA
TCACATGGAAGGATTTCCAGAAGACCATGCCCTGGGAGATCGTGATCCTGGTGGGAGGAGGATATGCACT
GGCATCTGGCAGCAAGTCTAGCGGCCTGTCCACATGGATCGGCAATCAGATGCTGTCTCTGTCCTCTCTG
CCACCTTGGGCAGTGACCCTGCTGGCATGCATCCTGGTGAGCATCGTGACAGAGTTCGTGAGCAATCCAG
CCACCATCACAATCTTCCTGCCCATCCTGTGCTCCCTGTCTGAGACCCTGCACATCAACCCCCTGTACAC
CCTGATCCCTGTGACAATGTGCATCTCCTTTGCCGTGATGCTGCCAGTGGGCAATCCACCCAACGCCATC
GTGTTCTCTTATGGCCACTGTCAGATCAAGGATATGGTGAAGGCCGGCCTGGGCGTGAATGTGATCGGCC
TGGTCATCGTGATGGTGGCCATCAACACCTGGGGCGTGAGCCTGTTCCACCTGGACACATATCCAGCATG
GGCACGGGTGTCCAACATCACCGATCAGGCCTAAGACCCAGCTTTCTTGTACAAAGTTGGCATTATAAGA
AAGCATTGCTTATCAATTTGTTGCAACGAACAGGTCACTATCAGTCAAAATAAAATCATTATTTGCCATC
CAGCTGATATCCCCTATAGTGAGTCGTATTACATGGTCATAGCTGTTTCCTGGCAGCTCTGGCCCGTGTC
TCAAAATCTCTGATGTTACATTGCACAAGATAAAATAATATCATCATGAACAATAAAACTGTCTGCTTAC
ATAAACAGTAATACAAGGGGTGTTATGAGCCATATTCAACGGGAAACGTCGAGGCCGCGATTAAATTCCA
ACATGGATGCTGATTTATATGGGTATAAATGGGCTCGCGATAATGTCGGGCAATCAGGTGCGACAATCTA
TCGCTTGTATGGGAAGCCCGATGCGCCAGAGTTGTTTCTGAAACATGGCAAAGGTAGCGTTGCCAATGAT
GTTACAGATGAGATGGTCAGACTAAACTGGCTGACGGAATTTATGCCTCTTCCGACCATCAAGCATTTTA
TCCGTACTCCTGATGATGCATGGTTACTCACCACTGCGATCCCCGGAAAAACAGCATTCCAGGTATTAGA
AGAATATCCTGATTCAGGTGAAAATATTGTTGATGCGCTGGCAGTGTTCCTGCGCCGGTTGCATTCGATT
CCTGTTTGTAATTGTCCTTTTAACAGCGATCGCGTATTTCGTCTCGCTCAGGCGCAATCACGAATGAATA
ACGGTTTGGTTGATGCGAGTGATTTTGATGACGAGCGTAATGGCTGGCCTGTTGAACAAGTCTGGAAAGA
AATGCATAAACTTTTGCCATTCTCACCGGATTCAGTCGTCACTCATGGTGATTTCTCACTTGATAACCTT
ATTTTTGACGAGGGGAAATTAATAGGTTGTATTGATGTTGGACGAGTCGGAATCGCAGACCGATACCAGG
ATCTTGCCATCCTATGGAACTGCCTCGGTGAGTTTTCTCCTTCATTACAGAAACGGCTTTTTCAAAAATA
TGGTATTGATAATCCTGATATGAATAAATTGCAGTTTCATTTGATGCTCGATGAGTTTTTCTAATCAGAA
TTGGTTAATTGGTTGTAACACTGGCAGAGCATTACGCTGACTTGACGGGACGGCGCAAGCTCATGACCAA
AATCCCTTAACGTGAGTTACGCGTCGTTCCACTGAGCGTCAGACCCCGTAGAAAAGATCAAAGGATCTTC
TTGAGATCCTTTTTTTCTGCGCGTAATCTGCTGCTTGCAAACAAAAAAACCACCGCTACCAGCGGTGGTT
TGTTTGCCGGATCAAGAGCTACCAACTCTTTTTCCGAAGGTAACTGGCTTCAGCAGAGCGCAGATACCAA
ATACTGTTCTTCTAGTGTAGCCGTAGTTAGGCCACCACTTCAAGAACTCTGTAGCACCGCCTACATACCT
CGCTCTGCTAATCCTGTTACCAGTGGCTGCTGCCAGTGGCGATAAGTCGTGTCTTACCGGGTTGGACTCA
AGACGATAGTTACCGGATAAGGCGCAGCGGTCGGGCTGAACGGGGGGTTCGTGCACACAGCCCAGCTTGG
AGCGAACGACCTACACCGAACTGAGATACCTACAGCGTGAGCTATGAGAAAGCGCCACGCTTCCCGAAGG
GAGAAAGGCGGACAGGTATCCGGTAAGCGGCAGGGTCGGAACAGGAGAGCGCACGAGGGAGCTTCCAGGG
GGAAACGCCTGGTATCTTTATAGTCCTGTCGGGTTTCGCCACCTCTGACTTGAGCGTCGATTTTTGTGAT
GCTCGTCAGGGGGGCGGAGCCTATGGAAAAACGCCAGCAACGCGGCCTTTTTACGGTTCCTGGCCTTTTG
CTGGCCTTTTGCTCACATGTT
