>Addgene plasmid #161099 | pDONR221-SLC13A4_STOP | depositor partial sequence | sequence record 312133 | Codon-optimized ORF of SLC13A4
ATGGGACTGCTGCAGGGACTGCTGCGGGTGAGAAAGCTGCTGCTGGTGGTGTGCGTGCCACTGCTGCTGC
TGCCTCTGCCAGTGCTGCACCCTAGCTCCGAGGCCTCTTGTGCCTACGTGCTGATCGTGACCGCCGTGTA
TTGGGTGAGCGAGGCAGTGCCTCTGGGAGCAGCCGCCCTGGTGCCCGCCTTTCTGTACCCTTTCTTTGGC
GTGCTGAGGAGCAATGAGGTGGCCGCCGAGTATTTCAAGAACACCACACTGCTGCTGGTGGGCGTGATCT
GCGTGGCAGCAGCCGTGGAGAAGTGGAATCTGCACAAGCGGATCGCCCTGAGAATGGTGCTGATGGCAGG
AGCAAAGCCAGGAATGCTGCTGCTGTGCTTTATGTGCTGTACCACACTGCTGTCTATGTGGCTGAGCAAC
ACCTCCACCACAGCCATGGTCATGCCTATCGTGGAGGCCGTGCTGCAGGAGCTGGTGTCCGCCGAGGACG
AGCAGCTGGTGGCAGGCAACTCTAATACAGAGGAGGCCGAGCCTATCAGCCTGGATGTGAAGAATTCTCA
GCCAAGCCTGGAGCTGATCTTCGTGAATGAGGAGAGCAACGCCGACCTGACCACACTGATGCACAACGAG
AATCTGAACGGCGTGCCATCCATCACCAATCCCATCAAGACAGCCAACCAGCACCAGGGCAAGAAGCAGC
ACCCTAGCCAGGAGAAGCCACAGGTGCTGACCCCCTCCCCTCGCAAGCAGAAGCTGAACAGGAAGTACCG
CAGCCACCACGATCAGATGATCTGCAAGTGTCTGAGCCTGTCCATCTCTTATAGCGCCACAATCGGCGGC
CTGACCACAATCATCGGCACCTCCACATCTCTGATCTTTCTGGAGCACTTCAACAATCAGTACCCTGCCG
CCGAGGTGGTGAATTTTGGCACCTGGTTTCTGTTCTCCTTTCCAATCTCTCTGATCATGCTGGTGGTGTC
CTGGTTCTGGATGCACTGGCTGTTTCTGGGCTGCAACTTCAAGGAGACCTGTAGCCTGAGCAAGAAGAAG
AAGACCAAGAGGGAGCAGCTGTCTGAGAAGCGCATCCAGGAGGAGTACGAGAAGCTGGGCGACATCAGCT
ATCCCGAGATGGTGACCGGCTTCTTTTTCATCCTGATGACCGTGCTGTGGTTTACAAGGGAGCCAGGATT
CGTGCCAGGATGGGACTCCTTTTTCGAGAAGAAGGGCTACAGAACCGATGCCACCGTGAGCGTGTTCCTG
GGCTTTCTGCTGTTCCTGATCCCTGCCAAGAAGCCATGCTTTGGCAAGAAGAATGACGGCGAGAACCAGG
AGCACAGCCTGGGCACCGAGCCAATCATCACATGGAAGGATTTCCAGAAGACCATGCCCTGGGAGATCGT
GATCCTGGTGGGAGGAGGATATGCACTGGCATCTGGCAGCAAGTCTAGCGGCCTGTCCACATGGATCGGC
AATCAGATGCTGTCTCTGTCCTCTCTGCCACCTTGGGCAGTGACCCTGCTGGCATGCATCCTGGTGAGCA
TCGTGACAGAGTTCGTGAGCAATCCAGCCACCATCACAATCTTCCTGCCCATCCTGTGCTCCCTGTCTGA
GACCCTGCACATCAACCCCCTGTACACCCTGATCCCTGTGACAATGTGCATCTCCTTTGCCGTGATGCTG
CCAGTGGGCAATCCACCCAACGCCATCGTGTTCTCTTATGGCCACTGTCAGATCAAGGATATGGTGAAGG
CCGGCCTGGGCGTGAATGTGATCGGCCTGGTCATCGTGATGGTGGCCATCAACACCTGGGGCGTGAGCCT
GTTCCACCTGGACACATATCCAGCATGGGCACGGGTGTCCAACATCACCGATCAGGCCTAA
